Addgene plasmid #11027: pBS rat IRS-1
Depositing lab: Ronald Kahn. Depositing organization: Joslin Diabetes Center.
Backbone
  Vector backbone: pBluescript SK+
  Backbone size w/o insert (bp): 2958
  Vector type: Bacterial Expression
Growth in bacteria
  Bacterial resistance: Ampicillin, 100 μg/mL
  Growth temperature: 37°C
  Growth strain: DH5alpha
  Copy number: High Copy
Gene/Insert
  Gene/Insert name: IRS-1
  Species: R. norvegicus (rat)
  Insert size (bp): 4476
  Entrez Gene: Irs1 (a.k.a. IRS1IRM)
  Cloning method: Restriction Enzyme; 5′ cloning site SacI (not destroyed); 3′ cloning site HindIII (not destroyed)
  Sequencing primers: 5′ T7
Terms and licenses: Academic/Nonprofit Terms; Industry Terms: Not Available to Industry
Depositor comments: cDNA encoded from 659-4371 (see author's map).
How to cite: pBS rat IRS-1 was a gift from Ronald Kahn (Addgene plasmid # 11027 ; http://n2t.net/addgene:11027 ; RRID:Addgene_11027)
