[The description below was written by a language model from this plasmid's Addgene catalogue record.]
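Description:
pBS rat IRS-1 is a cloning plasmid that carries the rat (Rattus norvegicus) cDNA for insulin receptor substrate 1 (Irs1) in the pBluescript SK+ backbone. The backbone is about 2.96 kb and the insert about 4.5 kb, which implies a construct of roughly 7.4 kb. It is maintained at high copy number in standard E. coli cloning strains and is selected with ampicillin. pBluescript-type phagemids generally combine a pUC-derived origin, an f1 origin for single-stranded DNA production, and a polylinker flanked by T7 and T3 phage promoters within a lacZα fragment. No feature table accompanies this record, however, so these elements are inferred from the named backbone and are not documented for this clone.

The insert sits between the SacI and HindIII sites of the polylinker. Both sites are retained, so in principle the fragment can be excised again, provided neither enzyme also cuts within the insert, which the record does not address. According to the depositor, the coding region spans positions 659 to 4371, so the fragment also includes flanking sequence on either side of the open reading frame, presumably untranslated cDNA. No epitope tags, fusion partners or mutations are recorded. The repository classes the vector as "bacterial expression", but the record names no dedicated promoter for protein production. The plasmid is best regarded as a source or template clone. It could be used for subcloning IRS-1 into expression vectors, or possibly for in vitro transcription from the flanking phage promoters. IRS-1 is a major docking protein phosphorylated by the insulin and IGF-1 receptors, so the clone is suited to studies of insulin signalling.
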