>Addgene plasmid #11027 | pBS rat IRS-1 | addgene partial sequence | sequence record 17979 | 11027 with T3
GGCGGCCGCTCTAGAACTAGTTTTTCGACACCTCCCTCTGCTCCGCAGCAGCATGGCGAGCCCTCCGGAT
ACCGATGGCTTCTCAGACGTGCGCAAGGTGGGTTACCTGCGCAAACCCAAGAGTATGCATAAGCGCTTTT
TCGTGCTGCGGGCGGCCAGCGAGGCCGGGGGCCCGGCGCGCCTGGAGTATTATGAGAACGAGAAGAAGTG
GCGGCACAAGTCGAGCGCCCCCAAACGCTCGATCCCCCTCGAGAGCTGTTTCAACATCAACAAGCGGGCT
GACTCCAAGAACAAGCACCTGGTGGCTCTCTACACCCGAGACGAACACTTTGCCATTGCGGCGGATAGCG
AGGCTGAACAAGACAGCTGGTACCAGGCTCTTCTGCAGCTGCATAATCGGGCAAAGGCCCACCATGACGG
GGCTGGAGGAGGCTGCGGTGGTAGCTGCAGCGGCAGCTCTGGCGTCGGAGAGGCAGGGGAGGACTTGAGC
TATGACACGGGCCCAGGACCCGCGTTCAAGGAGGTCTGGCAGGTTATCCTGAAACCCAAGGGCTTAGGTC
AGACAAAGAACTTGATTGGTATCTACCGCCTCTGCCTGACCAGCAAGACCATCAGCTTTGTGAAGCTCAA
CTCTGAGGCTGCCGCTGTGGTGCTGCAGCTGATGAACATCAGACGCTGTGGCCACTCAGAGAACTTCTTC
TTCATCGAGGTGGGGCGGTCAGCTGTGACCGGGCCCGGCGAGTTCTGGATGCAAGTGGATGACTCCGTGG
TGGCCCAGAACATGCATGAGACCATTCTAGAGGCCATGCGGGCCATGAGCGATGAGTTTCGCCCGCGCAG
CAAAAGCCAATCTTCATCCAGTTGCTCCAACCCCATCAGTGTTCCCCTGCGCAGGCACC
